Addgene plasmid #133203: pOPS0562
Purpose: Reporter plasmid with a 12-nucleotide specific "barcode" sequence. This plasmid is not available as an individual bacterial stab, but can be requested as part of the Plasmid-ID Kit (Kit #1000000168 ).
Depositing lab: Philip Poole. Depositing organization: University of Oxford. Publication: Optimizing Rhizobium-legume symbioses by simultaneous measurement of rhizobial competitiveness and N2 fixation in nodules. Mendoza-Suarez MA, Geddes BA, Sanchez-Canizares C, Ramirez-Gonzalez RH, Kirchhelle C, Jorrin B, Poole PS. Proc Natl Acad Sci U S A. 2020 May 5;117(18):9822-9831. doi: 10.1073/pnas.1921225117. Epub 2020 Apr 21. PubMed 32317381.
Backbone
  Vector backbone: pOGG026 (Addgene ID 113992)
  Vector type: Bacterial Expression
Growth in bacteria
  Bacterial resistance: Kanamycin, 50 μg/mL
  Growth temperature: 37°C
  Growth strain: ST18 (S17 delta pir delta hemA)
  Copy number: Low Copy
Gene/Insert
  Gene/Insert name: PU module (PsNifH from pOGG043), SC module (sfGFP from pOGG037), and T module (CGTAATTGCCGC and universal primer binding site)
  Species: Synthetic
  Mutation: Domesticated for Golden Gate cloning
  Cloning method: Unknown
Terms and licenses: Academic/Nonprofit Terms; Industry Terms: Not Available to Industry
Depositor comments: The only difference is the sequence: CGTAATTGCCGC . Please note that this plasmid may require a unique bacterial strain, so make sure to confirm that you can also obtain the appropriate growth strain. Please contact us or contact our distributors if you have any questions. This plasmid is not available as an individual bacterial stab, but can be requested as part of the Plasmid-ID Kit (Kit #1000000168 ).
How to cite: pOPS0562 was a gift from Philip Poole (Addgene plasmid # 133203)
