[The description below was written by a language model from this plasmid's Addgene catalogue record and pLannotate feature annotations shown in this document.]
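Description:
pOPS0562 is a low-copy, broad-host-range bacterial reporter plasmid of about 7 kb. It was assembled by Golden Gate cloning in the pOGG026 backbone and is one member of a barcoded "Plasmid-ID" set. The backbone is of the IncP/RK2 type. It carries oriV with the trans-acting replication gene trfA, which together support replication in a wide range of Gram-negative bacteria. An incP oriT allows conjugative mobilisation from a donor strain that supplies the transfer functions, which fits with the listed conjugation-donor growth strain. Selection is by kanamycin through aphA1 (nptI). Plasmid maintenance without antibiotic is supported by the RK2 par region, namely the parD/parE antitoxin–toxin addiction pair plus the parA and parB partition genes. This is useful when bacteria are growing inside a host where selection cannot be applied. The short Tn5 transposase, CloDF13 ori and lacZα fragments in the annotation appear to be non-functional remnants of earlier cloning steps.

The payload consists of three modules, all domesticated for Golden Gate assembly. The first is a promoter module, PsNifH, which the feature table does not annotate but which presumably lies in the gap upstream of the reporter. The second is a superfolder GFP coding sequence. The third is a terminator-position module holding a unique 12-nucleotide barcode next to a universal primer binding site. The lambda t0 and rrnB T1 terminators flank the cassette region and help insulate it from backbone transcription. A nifH promoter is expected to switch on under nitrogen-fixing conditions, so sfGFP fluorescence should report nitrogen-fixation gene expression. The barcode, which the depositor states is the only difference between members of the set, lets individual strains be identified by amplification and sequencing from mixed populations. The associated publication title indicates use in measuring rhizobial competitiveness and N2 fixation in legume nodules at the same time.
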