Features (pLannotate 1.2.2; 14 found; start..end, strand, type, name):
      9..103     +  terminator     lambda t0 terminator: transcription terminator from phage lambda
    213..1025    +  CDS            aphA1: KKA1_ECOLX - Also known as nptI. Protein inferred from homology: Swiss-Prot protein existence level 3. Resistance to kanamycin and structurally-related aminoglycosides, including amikacin. From Escherichia coli.
   1179..1287    +  oriT           oriT: incP origin of transfer
   1348..2496    -  CDS            trfA: trans-acting replication protein that binds to and activates oriV
   2548..2829    -  CDS            tnpA (fragment): TN5P_ECOLX - Also known as tnp. Experimental evidence at protein level: Swiss-Prot protein existence level 1. Mediates transposition of transposon Tn5 by a 'cut and paste' mechanism. First, the monomeric transposase binds the 19 bp inverted DNA repeats flanking the transposon. Then, dimerization of the DNA- bound transposase creates a synaptic DNA complex. After nicking of the first DNA strand, excision of the transposon proceeds through a series of intermediates. The transposase then mediates the insertion of the transposon at a new site by strand transfer. The activity of the wild- type tran
   2889..3420    -  rep_origin     oriV: incP origin of replication
   3476..3511    -  rep_origin     CloDF13 ori (fragment): Plasmids containing the CloDF13 (CDF) origin of replication can be propagated in E. coli cells that contain additional plasmids with compatible origins.
   3635..3943    -  CDS            parE: PARE_ECOLX - Experimental evidence at protein level: Swiss-Prot protein existence level 1. Toxin component of a type II toxin-antitoxin (TA) system involved in plasmid partition. Acts by inhibiting DNA gyrase, converting supercoiled plasmid DNA into a singly cleaved linear form in an ATP-dependent fashion. To do so it probably interacts with one of the gyrase subunits. Gyrase inhibition is prevented by antitoxin ParD, and is reversed in vitro by incubation with ParD. In cells that have lost the plasmid filamentation and growth inhibition occur; this is suppressed when ParD is supplied in trans
   3943..4191    -  CDS            parD: PARD_ECOLX - Experimental evidence at protein level: Swiss-Prot protein existence level 1. Antitoxin component of a type II toxin-antitoxin (TA) system involved in plasmid partition. Inhibits the anti-DNA gyrase activity of toxin ParE; reverses and restores gyrase catalytic activity in vitro. The parDE operon alone is capable of stabilizing an RK2-derived minireplicon under defined growth conditions in several different Gram- negative bacteria. It does so by the post-segregational killing (PSK) of plasmid-free cells, also referred to as a plasmid addiction system. Binds its own promoter, autor
   4320..5162    +  CDS            parB: PARB4_ECOLX - Protein predicted: Swiss-Prot protein existence level 4. Involved in plasmid partition. From Escherichia coli.
   5126..5782    +  CDS            parA: PARA4_ECOLX - Protein inferred from homology: Swiss-Prot protein existence level 3. Involved in plasmid partition. From Escherichia coli.
   5942..6028    -  terminator     rrnB T1 terminator: Escherichia coli rrnB; transcription terminator T1 from the E. coli rrnB gene
   6275..6988    +  CDS            superfolder GFP: GFP variant that folds robustly even when fused to poorly folded proteins (Pédelacq et al., 2006)
   7003..7030    +  CDS            lacZα (fragment): LacZα fragment of β-galactosidase; lacZ fragment
>Addgene plasmid #133203 | pOPS0562 | addgene full sequence | sequence record 275888 | Addgene NGS Result
CGCTCTTGGACTCCTGTTGATAGATCCAGTAATGACCTCAGAACTCCATCTGGATTTGTTCAGAACGCTC
GGTTGCCGCCGGGCGTTTTTTATTGGTGAGAATCCAGGCAATTGTGTCTCAAAATCTCTGATGTTACATT
GCACAAGATAAAAATATATCATCATGAACAATAAAACTGTCTGCTTACATAAACAGTAATACAAGGGGTG
TTATGAGCCATATTCAGCGTGAAACGAGCTGTAGCCGTCCGCGTCTGAACAGCAACATGGATGCGGATCT
GTATGGCTATAAATGGGCGCGTGATAACGTGGGTCAGAGCGGCGCGACCATTTATCGTCTGTATGGCAAA
CCGGATGCGCCGGAACTGTTTCTGAAACATGGCAAAGGCAGCGTGGCGAACGATGTGACCGATGAAATGG
TGCGTCTGAACTGGCTGACCGAATTTATGCCGCTGCCGACCATTAAACATTTTATTCGCACCCCGGATGA
TGCGTGGCTGCTGACCACCGCGATTCCGGGCAAAACCGCGTTTCAGGTGCTGGAAGAATATCCGGATAGC
GGCGAAAACATTGTGGATGCGCTGGCCGTGTTTCTGCGTCGTCTGCATAGCATTCCGGTGTGCAACTGCC
CGTTTAACAGCGATCGTGTGTTTCGTCTGGCCCAGGCGCAGAGCCGTATGAACAACGGCCTGGTGGATGC
GAGCGATTTTGATGATGAACGTAACGGCTGGCCGGTGGAACAGGTGTGGAAAGAAATGCATAAACTGCTG
CCGTTTAGCCCGGATAGCGTGGTGACCCACGGCGATTTTAGCCTGGATAACCTGATTTTCGATGAAGGCA
AACTGATTGGCTGCATTGATGTGGGCCGTGTGGGCATTGCGGATCGTTATCAGGATCTGGCCATTCTGTG
GAACTGCCTGGGCGAATTTAGCCCGAGCCTGCAAAAACGTCTGTTTCAGAAATATGGCATTGATAATCCG
GATATGAACAAACTGCAATTTCATCTGATGCTGGATGAATTTTTCTAATAATTAATTGAACTACTTTTCC
GCTGCATAACCCTGCTTCGGGGTCATTATAGCGATTTTTTCGGTATATCCATCCTTTTTCGCACGATATA
CAGGATTTTGCCAAAGGGTTCGTGTAGACTTTCCTTGGTGTATCCAACGGCGTCAGCCGGGCAGGATAGG
TGAAGTAGGCCCACCCGCGAGCGGGTGTTCCTTCTTCACTGTCCCTTATTCGCACCTGGCGGTGCTCAAC
GGGAATCCTGCTCTGCGAGGCTGGCCGTAGGCCGGCCGCGATGCAGGTGGCTGCTGAACCCCCAGCCGGA
ACTGACCCCACAAGGCCCTAGCGTTTGCAATGCACCAGGTCATCATTGACCCAGGCGTGTTCCACCAGGC
CGCTGCCTCGCAACTCTTCGCAGGCTTCGCCGACCTGCTCGCGCCACTTCTTCACGCGGGTGGAATCCGA
TCCGCACATGAGGCGGAAGGTTTCCAGCTTGAGCGGGTACGGCTCCCGGTGCGAGCTGAAATAGTCGAAC
ATCCGTCGGGCCGTCGGCGACAGCTTGCGGTACTTCTCCCATATGAATTTCGTGTAGTGGTCGCCAGCAA
ACAGCACGACGATTTCCTCGTCGATCAGGACCTGGCAACGGGACGTTTTCTTGCCACGGTCCAGGACGCG
GAAGCGGTGCAGCAGCGACACCGATTCCAGGTGCCCAACGCGGTCGGACGTGAAGCCCATCGCCGTCGCC
TGTAGGCGCGACAGGCATTCCTCGGCCTTCGTGTAATACCGGCCATTGATCGACCAGCCCAGGTCCTGGC
AAAGCTCGTAGAACGTGAAGGTGATCGGCTCGCCGATAGGGGTGCGCTTCGCGTACTCCAACACCTGCTG
CCACACCAGTTCGTCATCGTCGGCCCGCAGCTCGACGCCGGTGTAGGTGATCTTCACGTCCTTGTTGACG
TGGAAAATGACCTTGTTTTGCAGCGCCTCGCGCGGGATTTTCTTGTTGCGCGTGGTGAACAGGGCAGAGC
GGGCCGTGTCGTTTGGCATCGCTCGCATCGTGTCCGGCCACGGCGCAATATCGAACAAGGAAAGCTGCAT
TTCCTTGATCTGCTGCTTCGTGTGTTTCAGCAACGCGGCCTGCTTGGCTTCGCTGACCTGTTTTGCCAGG
TCCTCGCCGGCGGTTTTTCGCTTCTTGGTCGTCATAGTTCCTCGCGTGTCGATGGTCATCGACTTCGCCA
AACCTGCCGCCTCCTGTTCGAGCCGACGCGAACGCTCCACGGCGGCCGATGGCGCGGGCAGGGCAGGGGG
AGCCAGTTGCACGCTGTCGCGCTCGATCTTGGCCGTAGCTTGCTGGACTATCGAGCCGACGGACTGGAAG
GTTTCGCGGGGCGCACGCATGACGGTGCGGCTTGCGATGGTTTCGGCATCCTCGGCGGAAAACCCCGCGT
CGATCAGTTCTTGCCTGTATGCCTTCCGGTCAAACGTCCGATTCATTCACCCTCCTTGCGGGATTGCCCC
GGAATTAATTCCCCGGATCGATCCGTCGATCTTGATCCCCTGCGCCATCAGATCCTTGGCGGCAAGAAAG
CCATCCAGTTTACTTTGCAGGGCTTCCCAACCTTACCAGAGGGCGCCCCAGCTGGCAATTCCGGTTCGCT
TGCTGTCCATAAAACCGCCCAGTCTAGCTATCGCCATGTAAGCCCACTGCAAGCTACCTGCTTTCTCTTT
GCGCTTGCGTTTTCCCTTGTCCAGATAGCCCAGTAGCTGACATTCATCCGGGGTCAGCACCGTTTCTGCG
GACTGGCTTTCTACGTGGCTGCCATTTTTGGGGTGAGGCCGTTCGCGGCCGAGGGGCGCAGCCCCTGGGG
GGATGGGAGGCCCGCGTTAGCGGGCCGGGAGGGTTCGAGAAGGGGGGGCACCCCCCTTCGGCGTGCGCGG
TCACGCGCACAGGGCGCAGCCCTGGTTAAAAACAAGGTTTATAAATATTGGTTTAAAAGCAGGTTAAAAG
ACAGGTTAGCGGTGGCCGAAAAACGGGCGGAAACCCTTGCAAATGCTGGATTTTCTGCCTGTGGACAGCC
CCTCAAATGTCAATAGGTGCGCCCCTCATCTGTCAGCACTCTGCCCCTCAAGTGTCAAGGATCGCGCCCC
TCATCTGTCAGTAGTCGCGCCCCTCAAGTGTCAATACCGCAGGGCACTTATCCCCAGGCTTGTCCACATC
ATCTGTGGGAAACTCGCGTAAAATCAGGCGTTTTCGCCGATTTGCGAGGCTGGCCAGCTCCACGTCGCCG
GCCGAAATCGAGCCTGCCCCTCATCTGTCAACGCCGCGCCGGGTGAGTCGGCCCCTCAAGTGTCAACGTC
CGCCCCTCATCTGTCAGTGAGGGCCAAGTTTTCCGCGAGGTATCCACAACGCCGGCGGCCCTACATGGCT
CTGCTGTAGTGAGTGGGTTGCGCTCCGGCAGCGGTCCTGATCCCCCGCAGAAAAAAAGGATCTCAAGAAG
ATCCTTTGATCTTTTCTACATTACTGCATGAGCTTGTGGAAGTGTGCTGAGCATAAATGATTCTCCTAGC
TGTTCTTTGGGTAAGTACGCCATCAGGACGTTGTGAGTGGCGCGATTTTTAGCGGCTGAAATCAGCCCTT
GAGCCTGTCGGCAAGTCGCGTCATGAGGTCCATGCGCTCATGCAGGATCGCCACGACCAACGCGGGTTCG
CCCGCACGCGGCAGGCAAAAAACGTAGTGGTGTTCGCAGCGGGCCATCCGCAGCGCGGGAAAGAGTTCGC
TCATGTCCTTAAACGGGCCTTCGCCGGCGGCAAGCCTGGCTATGCCCTGTTCCAGCTTAGCGATATAGCG
GCGCACCTGCGCCGCGCCCCACTCCCGGCGCGTGTAGCGGATGATGCCGCGTAGATCGGCTTCGGCCTCA
GCCGTGAGGATGTAGGCCGTCAAGCGCGATCCCCGCTGAGTTCTTCATCAAGAATTTCGCCGACGCTCTT
GGTGGACACCTTGCCGGCAAGCCCATCGTTGATGCGGTTCCCCAGCATGGTTTTCAGTTCCTGCCATGCC
TGATCGGCATCAGCGTCACCGGGGAACAGACGTTCGAGGGCGTATTGCTTAATGGTCTTGCCCTGCAAGG
CGGCCAGGGCTTTCAGGCTCTGGTGCTGCTGGTCCGTCATGTCGATTGTCAGGCGGCTCATTGGATAACC
TCCATAAAATACACGTAACCACATTAGCACATATGTGGGCGTGAGGCTACAGCGCGAGGCGCATTAAGGT
CGGGAAAATGCGCTAGGCGCATTTAAATTGCGTATTGCTGTAATGCGCCATGCCGGCTAGACTAGGCCCA
AATGGGTATACCCAATTTGACCAAGGGGGACGCGATGAGGGCGGCCAAGCACTACCGACAACTTCTATCC
ATCGACTTCAACATCGAGGCGCTGGCCTTCGTGCCTGGACCCGACGGCACACGCGGCCGGCGCATCCACG
TCCTGGGGCGCGAGGTCCGCGACCGGCCCGGCCTGGTCGAGTACCTTTCGCCGGCGTTCGGCTCGCGGGT
GGCGCTGGACGGCTACTGCAAGGCCAATTTCGATGCAGTGCTGCACCTGGCGTACCCCGATCATCAGCAA
TGGGGCCACGCATGAAGCGCCGAAGCTACGCCATGCTGCGCGCCGCTGCCGCGCTGGCCGTCCTGGTCGT
TGCCTCGCCGGCATGGGCCGAGCTGCGCGGCGAGGTCGTGCGCATCATCGACGGCGACACCATCGACGTG
CTGGTAGACAAGCAGCCGGTGCGCGTGCGCCTGGTGGACATTGACGCGCCGGAAAAGCGGCAAGCCTTCG
GCGAACGTGCGCGCCAGGCGCTGGCCGGCATGGTGTTCCGCCGGCACGTCCTGGTCGACGAGAAGGACAC
CGACCGTTACGGCCGCACGCTGGGCACCGTCTGGGTCAACATGGAGCTGGCCAGCCGGCCGCCGCAGCCG
CGCAACGTCAACGCCGCGATGGTTCACCAGGGCATGGCGTGGGCCTATCGCTTCCACGGCCGCGCGGCCG
ACCCTGAAATGCTGCGGCTCGAACAGGAGGCGCGAGGCAAGCGCGTCGGCCTCTGGTCCGATCCGCACGC
CGTCGAGCCGTGGAAATGGCGACGCGAGAGCAACAACCGGAGGGACGAAGGTTGAAGGTCGCCCGCATCT
ACCTGCGCGCCAGTACGGACGAGCAGAATCTTGAACGCCAGGAGAGCCTTGTAGCGGCCACGCGGGCCGC
CGGGTACTACGTCGCCGGCATCTACCGCGAGAAGGCGTCCGGCGCACGCGCCGACCGGCCCGAGCTGCTG
CGCATGATCGCGGACCTGCAACCTGGTGAAGTCGTCGTTGCGGAGAAGATCGACCGCATCAGCCGCTTGC
CGTTGGCCGAGGCCGAGCGCCTGGTTGCGTCGATCCGGGCCAAAGGGGCCAAGCTGGCCGTGCCTGGCGT
GGTGGACCTGTCGGAGCTGGCCGCCGAGGCGAACGGAGTGGCGAAAATCGTTCTGGAATCCGTCCAGGAC
ATGCTTTTGAAGCTCGCCTTGCAGATGGCCCGCGACGACTACGAGGATCGGCGCGAGCGTCAACGTCAGG
GTGTCCAGTTGGCGAAGGCCGCCGGCCGCTACACCGGCCGCAAACGTGACGCCGGCATGCACGACCGCAT
CATCACGCTTCGCTCCGGCGGATCGAGCATTGCCAAGACGGCCAAGCTGGTCGGATGCAGCCCGAGCCAG
GTCAAACGAGTGTGGGCGGCCTGGAACGCGCAGCAGCAAAAATAAAGCCGGGCAGTGCCCGGCTTTTCTC
ACCTTTTCGCGTCCCGCAGGGCCGCTGCGAGCGCCCTACCTAGATCCTCGCTTTCCCCCTCGGTGTAGTC
CGGCCAGGGCACGAAGGGCGCGGATGCGAACCTGTTGAGCAGGTCAGATCTAGGGCGGCGGATTTGTCCT
ACTCAGGAGAGCGTTCACCGACAAACAACAGATAAAACGAAAGGCCCAGTCTTTCGACTGAGCCTTTCGT
TTTATTTGATGCCTGCCGAATTCGGATCCGGAGCTCGACACGACATTGTCGTCACCTTTGTCGGGTCCGC
GACAAGCTTTTTGTTCCTCGATCCCGTATGTTTTCGCCTAAATATCTGAAACAGCAGCAAATTATTTTTC
GTTAGCTCAATCGGCCCACTTGGCACGAGTCTTGAAATTTATTGCGAGGCGGCGGAGCTGCCGGCCGCAT
CCGTGCGGCATAACCACGGTTGTGAACAAATGAAGGAAGGCCAAATGCGTAAAGGCGAAGAGCTGTTCAC
TGGTGTCGTCCCTATTCTGGTGGAACTGGATGGTGATGTCAACGGTCATAAGTTTTCCGTGCGTGGCGAG
GGTGAAGGTGACGCAACTAATGGTAAACTGACGCTGAAGTTCATCTGTACTACTGGTAAACTGCCGGTAC
CTTGGCCGACTCTGGTAACGACGCTGACTTATGGTGTTCAGTGCTTTGCTCGTTATCCGGACCATATGAA
GCAGCATGACTTCTTCAAGTCCGCCATGCCGGAAGGCTATGTGCAGGAACGCACGATTTCCTTTAAGGAT
GACGGCACGTACAAAACGCGTGCGGAAGTGAAATTTGAAGGCGATACCCTGGTAAACCGCATTGAGCTGA
AAGGCATTGACTTTAAAGAAGATGGCAATATCCTGGGCCATAAGCTGGAATACAATTTTAACAGCCACAA
TGTTTACATCACCGCCGATAAACAAAAAAATGGCATTAAAGCGAATTTTAAAATTCGCCACAACGTTGAG
GATGGCAGCGTGCAGCTGGCTGATCACTACCAGCAAAACACTCCAATCGGTGATGGTCCTGTTCTGCTGC
CAGACAATCACTATCTGAGCACGCAAAGCGTTCTGTCTAAAGATCCGAACGAGAAACGCGATCATATGGT
TCTGCTGGAGTTCGTAACCGCAGCGGGCATCACGCATGGTATGGATGAACTGTACAAATGAGCTTCGTAA
TTGCCGCCGTTTTACAACGTCGTGACTGGG
